>Addgene plasmid #53429 | VTN-bio-His | depositor full sequence | sequence record 83219 | VTN-bio-His sequence 8072 bps
GTCGACCTCCATCACGGCCTATAAGAGTGAGGGGGAGTCAGCGGAGTTCTCCTTCCCACTCAACCTTGGA
GAGGAAAGCCTGCAGGGAGAGTTGAGATGGAAGGCAGAGAAGGCTCCTTCTTCCCAGTCCTGGATCACCT
TCTCCCTAAAGAACCAAAAGGTGTCTGTGCAGAAGTCTACTAGCAACCCCAAGTTCCAGCTGTCCGAAAC
GCTCCCACTCACCCTTCAGATACCCCAGGTCTCCCTTCAGTTTGCTGGTTCTGGCAACCTGACCCTGACT
CTGGACAGAGGGATACTGTATCAGGAAGTGAACCTGGTGGTGATGAAAGTGACTCAGCCCGACAGCAACA
CTTTGACCTGTGAGGTGATGGGACCCACCTCACCCAAGATGAGACTGATCTTGAAGCAGGAGAATCAGGA
GGCCAGGGTCTCCAGGCAGGAGAAAGTGATTCAAGTGCAGGCCCCTGAAGCAGGGGTGTGGCAATGTCTA
CTGAGTGAAGGTGAAGAGGTCAAGATGGACTCCAAGATCCAGGTTTTATCCAAAGGGTTGAATTCCGGCA
GCCTGCACCACATCCTGGACGCCCAGAAGATGCTGTGGAACCACAGGGACAGGAACCTGCCTCCTCTGGC
CCCTCTGGGCCCCCACCACCATCACCACCATTGAGTCTAGACACGTGATTAATTAAGGATCCCCCGACCT
CGACCTCTGGCTAATAAAGGAAATTTATTTTCATTGCAATAGTGTGTTGGAATTTTTTGTGTCTCTCACT
CGGAAGGACATATGGGAGGGCAAATCATTTGGTCGAGATCCCTCGGAGATCTCTAGCTAGAGGATCGATC
CCCGCCCCGGACGAACTAAACCTGACTACGACATCTCTGCCCCTTCTTCGCGGGGCAGTGCATGTAATCC
CTTCAGTTGGTTGGTACAACTTGCCAACTGGGCCCTGTTCCACATGTGACACGGGGGGGGACCAAACACA
AAGGGGTTCTCTGACTGTAGTTGACATCCTTATAAATGGATGTGCACATTTGCCAACACTGAGTGGCTTT
CATCCTGGAGCAGACTTTGCAGTCTGTGGACTGCAACACAACATTGCCTTTATGTGTAACTCTTGGCTGA
AGCTCTTACACCAATGCTGGGGGACATGTACCTCCCAGGGGCCCAGGAAGACTACGGGAGGCTACACCAA
CGTCAATCAGAGGGGCCTGTGTAGCTACCGATAAGCGGACCCTCAAGAGGGCATTAGCAATAGTGTTTAT
AAGGCCCCCTTGTTAACCCTAAACGGGTAGCATATGCTTCCCGGGTAGTAGTATATACTATCCAGACTAA
CCCTAATTCAATAGCATATGTTACCCAACGGGAAGCATATGCTATCGAATTAGGGTTAGTAAAAGGGTCC
TAAGGAACAGCGATATCTCCCACCCCATGAGCTGTCACGGTTTTATTTACATGGGGTCAGGATTCCACGA
GGGTAGTGAACCATTTTAGTCACAAGGGCAGTGGCTGAAGATCAAGGAGCGGGCAGTGAACTCTCCTGAA
TCTTCGCCTGCTTCTTCATTCTCCTTCGTTTAGCTAATAGAATAACTGCTGAGTTGTGAACAGTAAGGTG
TATGTGAGGTGCTCGAAAACAAGGTTTCAGGTGACGCCCCCAGAATAAAATTTGGACGGGGGGTTCAGTG
GTGGCATTGTGCTATGACACCAATATAACCCTCACAAACCCCTTGGGCAATAAATACTAGTGTAGGAATG
AAACATTCTGAATATCTTTAACAATAGAAATCCATGGGGTGGGGACAAGCCGTAAAGACTGGATGTCCAT
CTCACACGAATTTATGGCTATGGGCAACACATAATCCTAGTGCAATATGATACTGGGGTTATTAAGATGT
GTCCCAGGCAGGGACCAAGACAGGTGAACCATGTTGTTACACTCTATTTGTAACAAGGGGAAAGAGAGTG
GACGCCGACAGCAGCGGACTCCACTGGTTGTCTCTAACACCCCCGAAAATTAAACGGGGCTCCACGCCAA
TGGGGCCCATAAACAAAGACAAGTGGCCACTCTTTTTTTTGAAATTGTGGAGTGGGGGCACGCGTCAGCC
CCCACACGCCGCCCTGCGGTTTTGGACTGTAAAATAAGGGTGTAATAACTTGGCTGATTGTAACCCCGCT
AACCACTGCGGTCAAACCACTTGCCCACAAAACCACTAATGGCACCCCGGGGAATACCTGCATAAGTAGG
TGGGCGGGCCAAGATAGGGGCGCGATTGCTGCGATCTGGAGGACAAATTACACACACTTGCGCCTGAGCG
CCAAGCACAGGGTTGTTGGTCCTCATATTCACGAGGTCGCTGAGAGCACGGTGGGCTAATGTTGCCATGG
GTAGCATATACTACCCAAATATCTGGATAGCATATGCTATCCTAATCTATATCTGGGTAGCATAGGCTAT
CCTAATCTATATCTGGGTAGCATATGCTATCCTAATCTATATCTGGGTAGTATATGCTATCCTAATTTAT
ATCTGGGTAGCATAGGCTATCCTAATCTATATCTGGGTAGCATATGCTATCCTAATCTATATCTGGGTAG
TATATGCTATCCTAATCTGTATCCGGGTAGCATATGCTATCCTAATAGAGATTAGGGTAGTATATGCTAT
CCTAATTTATATCTGGGTAGCATATACTACCCAAATATCTGGATAGCATATGCTATCCTAATCTATATCT
GGGTAGCATATGCTATCCTAATCTATATCTGGGTAGCATAGGCTATCCTAATCTATATCTGGGTAGCATA
TGCTATCCTAATCTATATCTGGGTAGTATATGCTATCCTAATTTATATCTGGGTAGCATAGGCTATCCTA
ATCTATATCTGGGTAGCATATGCTATCCTAATCTATATCTGGGTAGTATATGCTATCCTAATCTGTATCC
GGGTAGCATATGCTATCCTCATGATAAGCTGTCAAACATGAGAATTTTCTTGAAGACGAAAGGGCCTCGT
GATACGCCTATTTTTATAGGTTAATGTCATGATAATAATGGTTTCTTAGACGTCAGGTGGCACTTTTCGG
GGAAATGTGCGCGGAACCCCTATTTGTTTATTTTTCTAAATACATTCAAATATGTATCCGCTCATGAGAC
AATAACCCTGATAAATGCTTCAATAATATTGAAAAAGGAAGAGTATGAGTATTCAACATTTCCGTGTCGC
CCTTATTCCCTTTTTTGCGGCATTTTGCCTTCCTGTTTTTGCTCACCCAGAAACGCTGGTGAAAGTAAAA
GATGCTGAAGATCAGTTGGGTGCACGAGTGGGTTACATCGAACTGGATCTCAACAGCGGTAAGATCCTTG
AGAGTTTTCGCCCCGAAGAACGTTTTCCAATGATGAGCACTTTTAAAGTTCTGCTATGTGGCGCGGTATT
ATCCCGTGTTGACGCCGGGCAAGAGCAACTCGGTCGCCGCATACACTATTCTCAGAATGACTTGGTTGAG
TACTCACCAGTCACAGAAAAGCATCTTACGGATGGCATGACAGTAAGAGAATTATGCAGTGCTGCCATAA
CCATGAGTGATAACACTGCGGCCAACTTACTTCTGACAACGATCGGAGGACCGAAGGAGCTAACCGCTTT
TTTGCACAACATGGGGGATCATGTAACTCGCCTTGATCGTTGGGAACCGGAGCTGAATGAAGCCATACCA
AACGACGAGCGTGACACCACGATGCCTGCAGCAATGGCAACAACGTTGCGCAAACTATTAACTGGCGAAC
TACTTACTCTAGCTTCCCGGCAACAATTAATAGACTGGATGGAGGCGGATAAAGTTGCAGGACCACTTCT
GCGCTCGGCCCTTCCGGCTGGCTGGTTTATTGCTGATAAATCTGGAGCCGGTGAGCGTGGGTCTCGCGGT
ATCATTGCAGCACTGGGGCCAGATGGTAAGCCCTCCCGTATCGTAGTTATCTACACGACGGGGAGTCAGG
CAACTATGGATGAACGAAATAGACAGATCGCTGAGATAGGTGCCTCACTGATTAAGCATTGGTAACTGTC
AGACCAAGTTTACTCATATATACTTTAGATTGATTTAAAACTTCATTTTTAATTTAAAAGGATCTAGGTG
AAGATCCTTTTTGATAATCTCATGACCAAAATCCCTTAACGTGAGTTTTCGTTCCACTGAGCGTCAGACC
CCGTAGAAAAGATCAAAGGATCTTCTTGAGATCCTTTTTTTCTGCGCGTAATCTGCTGCTTGCAAACAAA
AAAACCACCGCTACCAGCGGTGGTTTGTTTGCCGGATCAAGAGCTACCAACTCTTTTTCCGAAGGTAACT
GGCTTCAGCAGAGCGCAGATACCAAATACTGTTCTTCTAGTGTAGCCGTAGTTAGGCCACCACTTCAAGA
ACTCTGTAGCACCGCCTACATACCTCGCTCTGCTAATCCTGTTACCAGTGGCTGCTGCCAGTGGCGATAA
GTCGTGTCTTACCGGGTTGGACTCAAGACGATAGTTACCGGATAAGGCGCAGCGGTCGGGCTGAACGGGG
GGTTCGTGCACACAGCCCAGCTTGGAGCGAACGACCTACACCGAACTGAGATACCTACAGCGTGAGCTAT
GAGAAAGCGCCACGCTTCCCGAAGGGAGAAAGGCGGACAGGTATCCGGTAAGCGGCAGGGTCGGAACAGG
AGAGCGCACGAGGGAGCTTCCAGGGGGAAACGCCTGGTATCTTTATAGTCCTGTCGGGTTTCGCCACCTC
TGACTTGAGCGTCGATTTTTGTGATGCTCGTCAGGGGGGCGGAGCCTATGGAAAAACGCCAGCAACGCGG
CCTTTTTACGGTTCCTGGCCTTTTGCTGGCCTTTTGCTCACATGTTCTTTCCTGCGTTATCCCCTGATTC
TGTGGATAACCGTATTACCGCCTTTGAGTGAGCTGATACCGCTCGCCGCAGCCGAACGACCGAGCGCAGC
GAGTCAGTGAGCGAGGAAGCGGAAGAGCGCCCAATACGCAAACCGCCTCTCCCCGCGCGTTGGCCGATTC
ATTAATGCAGCTGGCACGACAGGTTTCCCGACTGGAAAGCGGGCAGTGAGCGCAACGCAATTAATGTGAG
TTAGCTCACTCATTAGGCACCCCAGGCTTTACACTTTATGCTTCCGGCTCGTATGTTGTGTGGAATTGTG
AGCGGATAACAATTTCACACAGGAAACAGCTATGACCATGATTACGCCAAGCTCTAGCTAGAGGTCGACC
AATTCTCATGTTTGACAGCTTATCATCGCAGATCCGGGCAACGTTGTTGCCATTGCTGCAGGCGCAGAAC
TGGTAGGTATGGAAGATCTATACATTGAATCAATATTGGCAATTAGCCATATTAGTCATTGGTTATATAG
CATAAATCAATATTGGCTATTGGCCATTGCATACGTTGTATCTATATCATAATATGTACATTTATATTGG
CTCATGTCCAATATGACCGCCATGTTGACATTGATTATTGACTAGTTATTAATAGTAATCAATTACGGGG
TCATTAGTTCATAGCCCATATATGGAGTTCCGCGTTACATAACTTACGGTAAATGGCCCGCCTGGCTGAC
CGCCCAACGACCCCCGCCCATTGACGTCAATAATGACGTATGTTCCCATAGTAACGCCAATAGGGACTTT
CCATTGACGTCAATGGGTGGAGTATTTACGGTAAACTGCCCACTTGGCAGTACATCAAGTGTATCATATG
CCAAGTCCGCCCCCTATTGACGTCAATGACGGTAAATGGCCCGCCTGGCATTATGCCCAGTACATGACCT
TACGGGACTTTCCTACTTGGCAGTACATCTACGTATTAGTCATCGCTATTACCATGGTGATGCGGTTTTG
GCAGTACACCAATGGGCGTGGATAGCGGTTTGACTCACGGGGATTTCCAAGTCTCCACCCCATTGACGTC
AATGGGAGTTTGTTTTGGCACCAAAATCAACGGGACTTTCCAAAATGTCGTAATAACCCCGCCCCGTTGA
CGCAAATGGGCGGTAGGCGTGTACGGTGGGAGGTCTATATAAGCAGAGCTCGTTTAGTGAACCGTCAGAT
CCTCACTCTCTTCCGCATCGCTGTCTGCGAGGGCCAGCTGTTGGGCTCGCGGTTGAGGACAAACTCTTCG
CGGTCTTTCCAGTACTCTTGGATCGGAAACCCGTCGGCCTCCGAACGGTACTCCGCCACCGAGGGACCTG
AGCGAGTCCGCATCGACCGGATCGGAAAACCTCTCGAGAAAGGCGTCTAACCAGTCACAGTCGCAAGGTA
GGCTGAGCACCGTGGCGGGCGGCAGCGGGTGGCGGTCGGGGTTGTTTCTGGCGGAGGTGCTGCTGATGAT
GTAATTAAAGTAGGCGGTCTTGAGACGGCGGATGGTCGAGGTGAGGTGTGGCAGGCTTGAGATCCAGCTG
TTGGGGTGAGTACTCCCTCTCAAAAGCGGGCATTACTTCTGCGCTAAGATTGTCAGTTTCCAAAAACGAG
GAGGATTTGATATTCACCTGGCCCGATCTGGCCATACACTTGAGTGACAATGACATCCACTTTGCCTTTC
TCTCCACAGGTGTCCACTCCCAGGTCCAAGTTTAAACTGCGGCCGCCACCATGGCTCCTCTGCGGCCTCT
GCTGATTCTGGCCCTGCTGGCTTGGGTGGCCCTGGCCGACCAGGAATCCTGCAAGGGCAGATGCACCGAG
GGCTTCAACGTGGACAAGAAATGCCAGTGCGACGAGCTGTGCAGCTACTACCAGAGCTGCTGCACCGACT
ACACCGCCGAGTGCAAGCCACAGGTCACCAGAGGCGACGTGTTCACCATGCCCGAGGACGAGTACACCGT
GTACGACGACGGCGAGGAAAAGAACAACGCCACCGTGCACGAACAGGTCGGCGGACCCAGCCTGACAAGC
GATCTGCAGGCCCAGAGCAAGGGCAACCCCGAGCAGACCCCCGTGCTGAAGCCTGAGGAAGAGGCCCCTG
CCCCTGAAGTGGGCGCCAGCAAGCCCGAGGGCATCGACAGCAGACCCGAGACACTGCACCCTGGTAGACC
TCAGCCTCCCGCCGAAGAGGAACTGTGCAGCGGCAAGCCCTTCGATGCCTTCACCGACCTGAAGAACGGC
AGCCTGTTCGCCTTCCGGGGCCAGTACTGCTACGAGCTGGACGAGAAGGCCGTGCGGCCTGGCTACCCCA
AGCTGATCCGGGACGTGTGGGGCATCGAGGGCCCTATCGACGCCGCCTTCACCAGAATCAACTGCCAGGG
CAAGACCTACCTGTTCAAGGGCTCCCAGTATTGGCGGTTCGAGGACGGCGTGCTGGACCCCGACTACCCC
AGAAACATCAGCGACGGCTTCGACGGCATCCCCGACAATGTGGATGCCGCCCTGGCCCTGCCTGCCCACA
GCTACTCTGGCCGGGAGCGGGTGTACTTCTTTAAGGGCAAGCAGTATTGGGAGTACCAGTTCCAGCACCA
GCCTAGCCAGGAAGAGTGCGAGGGCAGCAGCCTGAGCGCCGTGTTCGAGCACTTCGCCATGATGCAGCGG
GACAGCTGGGAGGATATCTTCGAACTCCTCTTCTGGGGCAGAACCAGCGCCGGCACCAGACAGCCCCAGT
TCATCAGCAGAGACTGGCATGGCGTCCCAGGACAGGTGGACGCCGCTATGGCCGGCAGAATCTACATCAG
CGGCATGGCCCCTAGACCCTCCCTGGCCAAGAAGCAGCGCTTTCGGCACCGGAATCGGAAGGGCTACAGA
AGCCAGAGAGGCCACAGCAGAGGAAGAAACCAGAACAGCAGACGGCCCAGCAGAGCCACCTGGCTGTCCC
TGTTCAGCAGCGAGGAAAGCAACCTGGGAGCCAACAACTACGACGACTACCGGATGGACTGGCTGGTGCC
CGCCACATGCGAGCCCATCCAGAGCGTGTTCTTTTTCAGCGGCGACAAGTACTACAGAGTGAACCTGAGA
ACCAGACGGGTGGACACCGTGGACCCCCCCTACCCTCGGAGCATTGCCCAGTATTGGCTGGGCTGTCCTG
CCCCTGGCCATCTCGGCGCGCC
Features (pLannotate 1.2.2; 19 found; start..end, strand, type, name):
    713..768     +  polyA_signal   β-globin poly(A) signal: rabbit β-globin polyadenylation signal (Gil and Proudfoot, 1987)
   1282..2963    -  rep_origin     oriP (fragment): Epstein-Barr virus oriP replication origin (Yates et al., 2000)
   3090..3194    +  promoter       AmpR promoter: bla
   3195..4055    +  CDS            AmpR: β-lactamase; bla; confers resistance to ampicillin, carbenicillin, and related antibiotics
   4226..4814    +  rep_origin     ori: high-copy-number ColE1/pMB1/pBR322/pUC origin of replication
   4997..5089    +  CDS            lacI (fragment): lac repressor; lacI; The lac repressor binds to the lac operator to inhibit transcription in E. coli. This inhibition can be relieved by adding lactose or isopropyl-β-D-thiogalactopyranoside (IPTG).
   5102..5123    +  protein_bind   CAP binding site: CAP binding activates transcription in the presence of cAMP. E. coli catabolite activator protein
   5138..5168    +  promoter       lac promoter: promoter for the E. coli lac operon
   5176..5192    +  protein_bind   lac operator: The lac repressor binds to the lac operator to inhibit transcription in E. coli. This inhibition can be relieved by adding lactose or isopropyl-β-D-thiogalactopyranoside (IPTG). lac repressor encoded by lacI
   5262..5278    +  promoter       tet promoter (fragment): E. coli promoter for tetracycline efflux protein gene
   5288..5313    -  CDS            bla(M) (fragment): β-lactamase lacking the signal sequence; bla(M); allows cytosolic expression of β-lactamase
   5487..5866    +  enhancer       CMV enhancer: human cytomegalovirus immediate early enhancer
   5868..6067    +  promoter       CMV promoter: human cytomegalovirus (CMV) immediate early promoter
   6135..6173    +  misc_feature   Ad SA (fragment): adenovirus major late transcript splice acceptor (Friedrich and Soriano, 1991)
   6206..6415    -  CDS            PTP (fragment): TERM_ADE02 - Experimental evidence at protein level: Swiss-Prot protein existence level 1. Protein covalently bound to the viral DNA that acts as a primer for viral genomic replication by DNA strand displacement. Assembles on the viral origin of replication in an initiation complex with viral polymerase, DBP, host NFIA and host POU2F1/OCT1. During initiation, the polymerase covalently couples the first dCTP with Ser- 580 of pTP. The terminal protein stimulates the template activity over 20 fold compared to protein-free templates. Neo-synthesized viral genomes are linked to two preterminal prot
   6446..6535    +  intron         chimeric intron (fragment): chimera between introns from adenovirus and immunoglobulin heavy chain genes
   6554..6600    +  CDS            IgH signal sequence (fragment): signal sequence from the mouse immunoglobulin heavy chain variable region
   6631..8064    +  CDS            VTN: VTNC_HUMAN - Experimental evidence at protein level: Swiss-Prot protein existence level 1. Somatomedin-B is a growth hormone-dependent serum factor with protease-inhibiting activity. From Homo sapiens (Human).
   8062..553     +  CDS            Cd4 (fragment) (across the origin): CD4_RAT - Experimental evidence at protein level: Swiss-Prot protein existence level 1. Integral membrane glycoprotein that plays an essential role in the immune response and serves multiple functions in responses against both external and internal offenses. In T-cells, functions primarily as a coreceptor for MHC class II molecule:peptide complex. The antigens presented by class II peptides are derived from extracellular proteins while class I peptides are derived from cytosolic proteins. Interacts simultaneously with the T-cell receptor (TCR) and the MHC class II presented by antigen presenti
