[The description below was written by a language model from this plasmid's Addgene catalogue record and pLannotate feature annotations shown in this document.]
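Description:
VTN-bio-His is a mammalian expression plasmid built on the pTT3 backbone, designed to produce human vitronectin (VTN) as a soluble, tagged recombinant protein in transfected mammalian cells. It is about 8.1 kb in total. In E. coli it is maintained through a high-copy ColE1/pUC-type origin and selected with ampicillin via the β-lactamase gene. The backbone also carries a fragment of the Epstein-Barr virus oriP, an element that supports episomal retention and enhanced transient expression in cells supplying EBNA1. Short remnants of lac regulatory elements and other cloning-vector sequences are annotated but have no evident role in expression.

Transcription is driven by the CMV immediate-early enhancer and promoter. This is followed by adenovirus-derived leader and splice sequences and a chimeric intron fragment, features that typically improve mRNA processing and yield, and the transcript is terminated by the rabbit β-globin polyadenylation signal. The chemically synthesised VTN coding region, roughly 1.45 kb, sits between retained NotI and AscI sites. It is fused in frame at its C terminus to a backbone-encoded cassette consisting of rat CD4 domains 3 and 4, a peptide substrate for enzymatic biotinylation, a linker and a His tag. The feature table annotates the VTN and rat Cd4 segments, the latter spanning the sequence origin, but does not separately call the biotinylation sequence or His tag. It also flags a fragment resembling a mouse IgH signal sequence upstream of the insert, whose role the record does not explain.

The tags provide a common antigenic handle, oriented capture on streptavidin after biotinylation, and nickel-affinity purification. The associated work used such proteins in a human platelet receptor protein microarray to screen for extracellular receptor-ligand interactions.
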