Addgene plasmid #53429: VTN-bio-His
Purpose: Expresses full-length Vitronectin precursor ectodomain in mammalian cells. C-terminal rat Cd4d3+4 tag, biotinylation sequence and His tag.
Depositing lab: Gavin Wright. Depositing organization: Wellcome Sanger Institute. Publication: A human platelet receptor protein microarray identifies FcepsilonR1alpha as an activating PEAR1 ligand. Sun Y, Vandenbriele C, Kauskot A, Verhamme P, Hoylaerts MF, Wright GJ. Mol Cell Proteomics. 2015 Feb 23. pii: mcp.M114.046946. 10.1074/mcp.M114.046946 PubMed 25713122.
Backbone
  Vector backbone: pTT3
  Backbone manufacturer: Yves Durocher, NRC
  Backbone size w/o insert (bp): 6618
  Total vector size (bp): 8072
  Modifications to backbone: Rat CD4 d3+4, enzymatic biotinylation sequence, linker and His tag (CD4d3+4-BioLHis).
  Vector type: Mammalian Expression
Growth in bacteria
  Bacterial resistance: Ampicillin, 100 μg/mL
  Growth temperature: 37°C
  Growth strain: Top10
  Copy number: High Copy
Gene/Insert
  Gene/Insert name: VTN (alt name: Vitronectin precursor)
  Species: H. sapiens (human)
  Insert size (bp): 1454
  Entrez Gene: VTN (a.k.a. V75, VN, VNT)
  Promoter: CMV
  Tag / fusion protein: rat CD4 d3+4 (C terminal on backbone); enzymatic biotinylation sequence (C terminal on backbone); His tag (C terminal on backbone)
  Cloning method: Restriction Enzyme; 5′ cloning site NotI (not destroyed); 3′ cloning site AscI (not destroyed)
  Sequencing primers: 5′ CMV-fwd
Resource information
  A portion of this plasmid was derived from a plasmid made by: Insert was chemically synthesised.
Terms and licenses: Academic/Nonprofit Terms; Industry Terms: Not Available to Industry
Depositor comments: Article ref 171
How to cite: VTN-bio-His was a gift from Gavin Wright (Addgene plasmid # 53429 ; http://n2t.net/addgene:53429 ; RRID:Addgene_53429)
