>Addgene plasmid #53429 | VTN-bio-His | addgene partial sequence | sequence record 94021 | pMT2-F 5'-TTGCCTTTCTCTCCACAGGT-3'
GCGGCCGCCACCATGGCTCCTCTGCGGCCTCTGCTGATTCTGGCCCTGCTGGCTTGGGTGGCCCTGGCCG
ACCAGGAATCCTGCAAGGGCAGATGCACCGAGGGCTTCAACGTGGACAAGAAATGCCAGTGCGACGAGCT
GTGCAGCTACTACCAGAGCTGCTGCACCGACTACACCGCCGAGTGCAAGCCACAGGTCACCAGAGGCGAC
GTGTTCACCATGCCCGAGGACGAGTACACCGTGTACGACGACGGCGAGGAAAAGAACAACGCCACCGTGC
ACGAACAGGTCGGCGGACCCAGCCTGACAAGCGATCTGCAGGCCCAGAGCAAGGGCAACCCCGAGCAGAC
CCCCGTGCTGAAGCCTGAGGAAGAGGCCCCTGCCCCTGAAGTGGGCGCCAGCAAGCCCGAGGGCATCGAC
AGCAGACCCGAGACACTGCACCCTGGTAGACCTCAGCCTCCCGCCGAAGAGGAACTGTGCAGCGGCAAGC
CCTTCGATGCCTTCACCGACCTGAAGAACGGCAGCCTGTTCGCCTTCCGGGGCCAGTACTGCTACGAGCT
GGACGAGAAGGCCGTGCGGCCTGGCTACCCCAAGCTGATCCGGGACGTGTGGGGCATCGAGGGCCCTATC
GACGCCGCCTTCACCAGAATCAACTGCCAGGGCAAGACCTACCTGTTCAAGGGCTCCCAGTATTGGCGGT
TCGAGGACGGCGTGCTGGACCCCGACTACCCCAGAAACATCAGCGACGGCTTCGACGGCATCCCCGACAA
TGTGGATGCCGCCCTGGCCCTGCCTGCCCACAGCTACTCTGGCCGGGAGCGGGTGTACTTCTTTAAGGGC
AAGCAGTATTGGGAGTACCAGTTCCAGCACCAGCCTAGCC
