>Addgene plasmid #53429 | VTN-bio-His | addgene partial sequence | sequence record 94157 | rb_glob_PA_term-R 5'-CCCATATGTCCTTCCGAGTG-3'
AATAAATTTCCTTTATTAGCCAGAGGTCGAGGTCGGGGGATCCTTAATTAATCACGTGTCTAGACTCAAT
GGTGGTGATGGTGGTGGGGGCCCAGAGGGGCCAGAGGAGGCAGGTTCCTGTCCCTGTGGTTCCACAGCAT
CTTCTGGGCGTCCAGGATGTGGTGCAGGCTGCCGGAATTCAACCCTTTGGATAAAACCTGGATCTTGGAG
TCCATCTTGACCTCTTCACCTTCACTCAGTAGACATTGCCACACCCCTGCTTCAGGGGCCTGCACTTGAA
TCACTTTCTCCTGCCTGGAGACCCTGGCCTCCTGATTCTCCTGCTTCAAGATCAGTCTCATCTTGGGTGA
GGTGGGTCCCATCACCTCACAGGTCAAAGTGTTGCTGTCGGGCTGAGTCACTTTCATCACCACCAGGTTC
ACTTCCTGATACAGTATCCCTCTGTCCAGAGTCAGGGTCAGGTTGCCAGAACCAGCAAACTGAAGGGAGA
CCTGGGGTATCTGAAGGGTGAGTGGGAGCGTTTCGGACAGCTGGAACTTGGGGTTGCTAGTAGACTTCTG
CACAGACACCTTTTGGTTCTTTAGGGAGAAGGTGATCCAGGACTGGGAAGAAGGAGCCTTCTCTGCCTTC
CATCTCAACTCTCCCTGCAGGCTTTCCTCTCCAAGGTTGAGTGGGAAGGAGAACTCCGCTGACTCCCCCT
CACTCTTATAGGCCGTGATGGAGGTCGACGGCGCGCCGAGATGGCCAGGGGCAGGACAGCCCAGCCAATA
CTGGGCAATGCTCCGAGGGTAGGGGGGGTCCACGGTGTCCACCCGTCTGGTTCTCAGGTTCACTCTGTAG
TACTTGTCGCCGCTGAAA
